>Addgene plasmid #127112 | px458_2A_GFP_sgRNA_G3BP2_G1 | addgene full sequence | sequence record 251401 | Addgene  NGS Result
GAGGGCCTATTTCCCATGATTCCTTCATATTTGCATATACGATACAAGGCTGTTAGAGAGATAATTGGAA
TTAATTTGACTGTAAACACAAAGATATTAGTACAAAATACGTGACGTAGAAAGTAATAATTTCTTGGGTA
GTTTGCAGTTTTAAAATTATGTTTTAAAATGGACTATCATATGCTTACCGTAACTTGAAAGTATTTCGAT
TTCTTGGCTTTATATATCTTGTGGAAAGGACGAAACACCGCGCCCTACAAGCAGCGGACTGTTTTAGAGC
TAGAAATAGCAAGTTAAAATAAGGCTAGTCCGTTATCAACTTGAAAAAGTGGCACCGAGTCGGTGCTTTT
TTGTTTTAGAGCTAGAAATAGCAAGTTAAAATAAGGCTAGTCCGTTTTTAGCGCGTGCGCCAATTCTGCA
GACAAATGGCTCTAGAGGTACCCGTTACATAACTTACGGTAAATGGCCCGCCTGGCTGACCGCCCAACGA
CCCCCGCCCATTGACGTCAATAGTAACGCCAATAGGGACTTTCCATTGACGTCAATGGGTGGAGTATTTA
CGGTAAACTGCCCACTTGGCAGTACATCAAGTGTATCATATGCCAAGTACGCCCCCTATTGACGTCAATG
ACGGTAAATGGCCCGCCTGGCATTGTGCCCAGTACATGACCTTATGGGACTTTCCTACTTGGCAGTACAT
CTACGTATTAGTCATCGCTATTACCATGGTCGAGGTGAGCCCCACGTTCTGCTTCACTCTCCCCATCTCC
CCCCCCTCCCCACCCCCAATTTTGTATTTATTTATTTTTTAATTATTTTGTGCAGCGATGGGGGCGGGGG
GGGGGGGGGGGCGCGCGCCAGGCGGGGCGGGGCGGGGCGAGGGGCGGGGCGGGGCGAGGCGGAGAGGTGC
GGCGGCAGCCAATCAGAGCGGCGCGCTCCGAAAGTTTCCTTTTATGGCGAGGCGGCGGCGGCGGCGGCCC
TATAAAAAGCGAAGCGCGCGGCGGGCGGGAGTCGCTGCGCGCTGCCTTCGCCCCGTGCCCCGCTCCGCCG
CCGCCTCGCGCCGCCCGCCCCGGCTCTGACTGACCGCGTTACTCCCACAGGTGAGCGGGCGGGACGGCCC
TTCTCCTCCGGGCTGTAATTAGCTGAGCAAGAGGTAAGGGTTTAAGGGATGGTTGGTTGGTGGGGTATTA
ATGTTTAATTACCTGGAGCACCTGCCTGAAATCACTTTTTTTCAGGTTGGACCGGTGCCACCATGGACTA
TAAGGACCACGACGGAGACTACAAGGATCATGATATTGATTACAAAGACGATGACGATAAGATGGCCCCA
AAGAAGAAGCGGAAGGTCGGTATCCACGGAGTCCCAGCAGCCGACAAGAAGTACAGCATCGGCCTGGACA
TCGGCACCAACTCTGTGGGCTGGGCCGTGATCACCGACGAGTACAAGGTGCCCAGCAAGAAATTCAAGGT
GCTGGGCAACACCGACCGGCACAGCATCAAGAAGAACCTGATCGGAGCCCTGCTGTTCGACAGCGGCGAA
ACAGCCGAGGCCACCCGGCTGAAGAGAACCGCCAGAAGAAGATACACCAGACGGAAGAACCGGATCTGCT
ATCTGCAAGAGATCTTCAGCAACGAGATGGCCAAGGTGGACGACAGCTTCTTCCACAGACTGGAAGAGTC
CTTCCTGGTGGAAGAGGATAAGAAGCACGAGCGGCACCCCATCTTCGGCAACATCGTGGACGAGGTGGCC
TACCACGAGAAGTACCCCACCATCTACCACCTGAGAAAGAAACTGGTGGACAGCACCGACAAGGCCGACC
TGCGGCTGATCTATCTGGCCCTGGCCCACATGATCAAGTTCCGGGGCCACTTCCTGATCGAGGGCGACCT
GAACCCCGACAACAGCGACGTGGACAAGCTGTTCATCCAGCTGGTGCAGACCTACAACCAGCTGTTCGAG
GAAAACCCCATCAACGCCAGCGGCGTGGACGCCAAGGCCATCCTGTCTGCCAGACTGAGCAAGAGCAGAC
GGCTGGAAAATCTGATCGCCCAGCTGCCCGGCGAGAAGAAGAATGGCCTGTTCGGAAACCTGATTGCCCT
GAGCCTGGGCCTGACCCCCAACTTCAAGAGCAACTTCGACCTGGCCGAGGATGCCAAACTGCAGCTGAGC
AAGGACACCTACGACGACGACCTGGACAACCTGCTGGCCCAGATCGGCGACCAGTACGCCGACCTGTTTC
TGGCCGCCAAGAACCTGTCCGACGCCATCCTGCTGAGCGACATCCTGAGAGTGAACACCGAGATCACCAA
GGCCCCCCTGAGCGCCTCTATGATCAAGAGATACGACGAGCACCACCAGGACCTGACCCTGCTGAAAGCT
CTCGTGCGGCAGCAGCTGCCTGAGAAGTACAAAGAGATTTTCTTCGACCAGAGCAAGAACGGCTACGCCG
GCTACATTGACGGCGGAGCCAGCCAGGAAGAGTTCTACAAGTTCATCAAGCCCATCCTGGAAAAGATGGA
CGGCACCGAGGAACTGCTCGTGAAGCTGAACAGAGAGGACCTGCTGCGGAAGCAGCGGACCTTCGACAAC
GGCAGCATCCCCCACCAGATCCACCTGGGAGAGCTGCACGCCATTCTGCGGCGGCAGGAAGATTTTTACC
CATTCCTGAAGGACAACCGGGAAAAGATCGAGAAGATCCTGACCTTCCGCATCCCCTACTACGTGGGCCC
TCTGGCCAGGGGAAACAGCAGATTCGCCTGGATGACCAGAAAGAGCGAGGAAACCATCACCCCCTGGAAC
TTCGAGGAAGTGGTGGACAAGGGCGCTTCCGCCCAGAGCTTCATCGAGCGGATGACCAACTTCGATAAGA
ACCTGCCCAACGAGAAGGTGCTGCCCAAGCACAGCCTGCTGTACGAGTACTTCACCGTGTATAACGAGCT
GACCAAAGTGAAATACGTGACCGAGGGAATGAGAAAGCCCGCCTTCCTGAGCGGCGAGCAGAAAAAGGCC
ATCGTGGACCTGCTGTTCAAGACCAACCGGAAAGTGACCGTGAAGCAGCTGAAAGAGGACTACTTCAAGA
AAATCGAGTGCTTCGACTCCGTGGAAATCTCCGGCGTGGAAGATCGGTTCAACGCCTCCCTGGGCACATA
CCACGATCTGCTGAAAATTATCAAGGACAAGGACTTCCTGGACAATGAGGAAAACGAGGACATTCTGGAA
GATATCGTGCTGACCCTGACACTGTTTGAGGACAGAGAGATGATCGAGGAACGGCTGAAAACCTATGCCC
ACCTGTTCGACGACAAAGTGATGAAGCAGCTGAAGCGGCGGAGATACACCGGCTGGGGCAGGCTGAGCCG
GAAGCTGATCAACGGCATCCGGGACAAGCAGTCCGGCAAGACAATCCTGGATTTCCTGAAGTCCGACGGC
TTCGCCAACAGAAACTTCATGCAGCTGATCCACGACGACAGCCTGACCTTTAAAGAGGACATCCAGAAAG
CCCAGGTGTCCGGCCAGGGCGATAGCCTGCACGAGCACATTGCCAATCTGGCCGGCAGCCCCGCCATTAA
GAAGGGCATCCTGCAGACAGTGAAGGTGGTGGACGAGCTCGTGAAAGTGATGGGCCGGCACAAGCCCGAG
AACATCGTGATCGAAATGGCCAGAGAGAACCAGACCACCCAGAAGGGACAGAAGAACAGCCGCGAGAGAA
TGAAGCGGATCGAAGAGGGCATCAAAGAGCTGGGCAGCCAGATCCTGAAAGAACACCCCGTGGAAAACAC
CCAGCTGCAGAACGAGAAGCTGTACCTGTACTACCTGCAGAATGGGCGGGATATGTACGTGGACCAGGAA
CTGGACATCAACCGGCTGTCCGACTACGATGTGGACCATATCGTGCCTCAGAGCTTTCTGAAGGACGACT
CCATCGACAACAAGGTGCTGACCAGAAGCGACAAGAACCGGGGCAAGAGCGACAACGTGCCCTCCGAAGA
GGTCGTGAAGAAGATGAAGAACTACTGGCGGCAGCTGCTGAACGCCAAGCTGATTACCCAGAGAAAGTTC
GACAATCTGACCAAGGCCGAGAGAGGCGGCCTGAGCGAACTGGATAAGGCCGGCTTCATCAAGAGACAGC
TGGTGGAAACCCGGCAGATCACAAAGCACGTGGCACAGATCCTGGACTCCCGGATGAACACTAAGTACGA
CGAGAATGACAAGCTGATCCGGGAAGTGAAAGTGATCACCCTGAAGTCCAAGCTGGTGTCCGATTTCCGG
AAGGATTTCCAGTTTTACAAAGTGCGCGAGATCAACAACTACCACCACGCCCACGACGCCTACCTGAACG
CCGTCGTGGGAACCGCCCTGATCAAAAAGTACCCTAAGCTGGAAAGCGAGTTCGTGTACGGCGACTACAA
GGTGTACGACGTGCGGAAGATGATCGCCAAGAGCGAGCAGGAAATCGGCAAGGCTACCGCCAAGTACTTC
TTCTACAGCAACATCATGAACTTTTTCAAGACCGAGATTACCCTGGCCAACGGCGAGATCCGGAAGCGGC
CTCTGATCGAGACAAACGGCGAAACCGGGGAGATCGTGTGGGATAAGGGCCGGGATTTTGCCACCGTGCG
GAAAGTGCTGAGCATGCCCCAAGTGAATATCGTGAAAAAGACCGAGGTGCAGACAGGCGGCTTCAGCAAA
GAGTCTATCCTGCCCAAGAGGAACAGCGATAAGCTGATCGCCAGAAAGAAGGACTGGGACCCTAAGAAGT
ACGGCGGCTTCGACAGCCCCACCGTGGCCTATTCTGTGCTGGTGGTGGCCAAAGTGGAAAAGGGCAAGTC
CAAGAAACTGAAGAGTGTGAAAGAGCTGCTGGGGATCACCATCATGGAAAGAAGCAGCTTCGAGAAGAAT
CCCATCGACTTTCTGGAAGCCAAGGGCTACAAAGAAGTGAAAAAGGACCTGATCATCAAGCTGCCTAAGT
ACTCCCTGTTCGAGCTGGAAAACGGCCGGAAGAGAATGCTGGCCTCTGCCGGCGAACTGCAGAAGGGAAA
CGAACTGGCCCTGCCCTCCAAATATGTGAACTTCCTGTACCTGGCCAGCCACTATGAGAAGCTGAAGGGC
TCCCCCGAGGATAATGAGCAGAAACAGCTGTTTGTGGAACAGCACAAGCACTACCTGGACGAGATCATCG
AGCAGATCAGCGAGTTCTCCAAGAGAGTGATCCTGGCCGACGCTAATCTGGACAAAGTGCTGTCCGCCTA
CAACAAGCACCGGGATAAGCCCATCAGAGAGCAGGCCGAGAATATCATCCACCTGTTTACCCTGACCAAT
CTGGGAGCCCCTGCCGCCTTCAAGTACTTTGACACCACCATCGACCGGAAGAGGTACACCAGCACCAAAG
AGGTGCTGGACGCCACCCTGATCCACCAGAGCATCACCGGCCTGTACGAGACACGGATCGACCTGTCTCA
GCTGGGAGGCGACAAAAGGCCGGCGGCCACGAAAAAGGCCGGCCAGGCAAAAAAGAAAAAGGAATTCGGC
AGTGGAGAGGGCAGAGGAAGTCTGCTAACATGCGGTGACGTCGAGGAGAATCCTGGCCCAGTGAGCAAGG
GCGAGGAGCTGTTCACCGGGGTGGTGCCCATCCTGGTCGAGCTGGACGGCGACGTAAACGGCCACAAGTT
CAGCGTGTCCGGCGAGGGCGAGGGCGATGCCACCTACGGCAAGCTGACCCTGAAGTTCATCTGCACCACC
GGCAAGCTGCCCGTGCCCTGGCCCACCCTCGTGACCACCCTGACCTACGGCGTGCAGTGCTTCAGCCGCT
ACCCCGACCACATGAAGCAGCACGACTTCTTCAAGTCCGCCATGCCCGAAGGCTACGTCCAGGAGCGCAC
CATCTTCTTCAAGGACGACGGCAACTACAAGACCCGCGCCGAGGTGAAGTTCGAGGGCGACACCCTGGTG
AACCGCATCGAGCTGAAGGGCATCGACTTCAAGGAGGACGGCAACATCCTGGGGCACAAGCTGGAGTACA
ACTACAACAGCCACAACGTCTATATCATGGCCGACAAGCAGAAGAACGGCATCAAGGTGAACTTCAAGAT
CCGCCACAACATCGAGGACGGCAGCGTGCAGCTCGCCGACCACTACCAGCAGAACACCCCCATCGGCGAC
GGCCCCGTGCTGCTGCCCGACAACCACTACCTGAGCACCCAGTCCGCCCTGAGCAAAGACCCCAACGAGA
AGCGCGATCACATGGTCCTGCTGGAGTTCGTGACCGCCGCCGGGATCACTCTCGGCATGGACGAGCTGTA
CAAGGAATTCTAACTAGAGCTCGCTGATCAGCCTCGACTGTGCCTTCTAGTTGCCAGCCATCTGTTGTTT
GCCCCTCCCCCGTGCCTTCCTTGACCCTGGAAGGTGCCACTCCCACTGTCCTTTCCTAATAAAATGAGGA
AATTGCATCGCATTGTCTGAGTAGGTGTCATTCTATTCTGGGGGGTGGGGTGGGGCAGGACAGCAAGGGG
GAGGATTGGGAAGAGAATAGCAGGCATGCTGGGGAGCGGCCGCAGGAACCCCTAGTGATGGAGTTGGCCA
CTCCCTCTCTGCGCGCTCGCTCGCTCACTGAGGCCGGGCGACCAAAGGTCGCCCGACGCCCGGGCTTTGC
CCGGGCGGCCTCAGTGAGCGAGCGAGCGCGCAGCTGCCTGCAGGGGCGCCTGATGCGGTATTTTCTCCTT
ACGCATCTGTGCGGTATTTCACACCGCATA
[95 nt withheld, positions 6751-6845]
T
[46 nt withheld, positions 6847-6892]
C
[141 nt withheld, positions 6894-7034]
CCTTTGACGTTGGAGTCCACGTTCTTT
[37 nt withheld, positions 7062-7098]
ACTCTATCTCGGGCTATTCTTTTGATTTATAAGGGATTTTGCCGATTTCGGTCTATTGGTTAAAAAATGA
GCTGATTTAACAAAAATTTAACGCGAATTTTAACAAAATATTAACGTTTACAATTTTATGGTGCACTCTC
AGTACAATCTGCTCTGATGCCGCATAGTTAAGCCAGCCCCGACACCCGCCAACACCCGCTGACGCGCCCT
GACGGGCTTGTCTGCTCCCGGCATCCGCTTACAGACAAGCTGTGACCGTCTCCGGGAGCTGCATGTGTCA
GAGGTTTTCACCGTCATCACCGAAACGCGCGAGACGAAAGGGCCTCGTGATACGCCTATTTTTATAGGTT
AATGTCATGATAATAATGGTTTCTTAGACGTCAGGTGGCACTTTTCGGGGAAATGTGCGCGGAACCCCTA
TTTGTTTATTTTTCTAAATACATTCAAATATGTATCCGCTCATGAGACAATAACCCTGATAAATGCTTCA
ATAATATTGAAAAAGGAAGAGTATGAGTATTCAACATTTCCGTGTCGCCCTTATTCCCTTTTTTGCGGCA
TTTTGCCTTCCTGTTTTTGCTCACCCAGAAACGCTGGTGAAAGTAAAAGATGCTGAAGATCAGTTGGGTG
CACGAGTGGGTTACATCGAACTGGATCTCAACAGCGGTAAGATCCTTGAGAGTTTTCGCCCCGAAGAACG
TTTTCCAATGATGAGCACTTTTAAAGTTCTGCTATGTGGCGCGGTATTATCCCGTATTGACGCCGGGCAA
GAGCAACTCGGTCGCCGCATACACTATTCTCAGAATGACTTGGTTGAGTACTCACCAGTCACAGAAAAGC
ATCTTACGGATGGCATGACAGTAAGAGAATTATGCAGTGCTGCCATAACCATGAGTGATAACACTGCGGC
CAACTTACTTCTGACAACGATCGGAGGACCGAAGGAGCTAACCGCTTTTTTGCACAACATGGGGGATCAT
GTAACTCGCCTTGATCGTTGGGAACCGGAGCTGAATGAAGCCATACCAAACGACGAGCGTGACACCACGA
TGCCTGTAGCAATGGCAACAACGTTGCGCAAACTATTAACTGGCGAACTACTTACTCTAGCTTCCCGGCA
ACAATTAATAGACTGGATGGAGGCGGATAAAGTTGCAGGACCACTTCTGCGCTCGGCCCTTCCGGCTGGC
TGGTTTATTGCTGATAAATCTGGAGCCGGTGAGCGTGGAAGCCGCGGTATCATTGCAGCACTGGGGCCAG
ATGGTAAGCCCTCCCGTATCGTAGTTATCTACACGACGGGGAGTCAGGCAACTATGGATGAACGAAATAG
ACAGATCGCTGAGATAGGTGCCTCACTGATTAAGCATTGGTAACTGTCAGACCAAGTTTACTCATATATA
CTTTAGATTGATTTAAAACTTCATTTTTAATTTAAAAGGATCTAGGTGAAGATCCTTTTTGATAATCTCA
TGACCAAAATCCCTTAACGTGAGTTTTCGTTCCACTGAGCGTCAGACCCCGTAGAAAAGATCAAAGGATC
TTCTTGAGATCCTTTTTTTCTGCGCGTAATCTGCTGCTTGCAAACAAAAAAACCACCGCTACCAGCGGTG
GTTTGTTTGCCGGATCAAGAGCTACCAACTCTTTTTCCGAAGGTAACTGGCTTCAGCAGAGCGCAGATAC
CAAATACTGTTCTTCTAGTGTAGCCGTAGTTAGGCCACCACTTCAAGAACTCTGTAGCACCGCCTACATA
CCTCGCTCTGCTAATCCTGTTACCAGTGGCTGCTGCCAGTGGCGATAAGTCGTGTCTTACCGGGTTGGAC
TCAAGACGATAGTTACCGGATAAGGCGCAGCGGTCGGGCTGAACGGGGGGTTCGTGCACACAGCCCAGCT
TGGAGCGAACGACCTACACCGAACTGAGATACCTACAGCGTGAGCTATGAGAAAGCGCCACGCTTCCCGA
AGGGAGAAAGGCGGACAGGTATCCGGTAAGCGGCAGGGTCGGAACAGGAGAGCGCACGAGGGAGCTTCCA
GGGGGAAACGCCTGGTATCTTTATAGTCCTGTCGGGTTTCGCCACCTCTGACTTGAGCGTCGATTTTTGT
GATGCTCGTCAGGGGGGCGGAGCCTATGGAAAAACGCCAGCAACGCGGCCTTTTTACGGTTCCTGGCCTT
TTGCTGGCCTTTTGCTCACATGT
Features (pLannotate 1.2.2; 19 found; start..end, strand, type, name):
      1..241     +  promoter       U6 promoter: RNA polymerase III promoter for human U6 snRNA
    271..346     +  misc_RNA       gRNA scaffold: guide RNA scaffold for the Streptococcus pyogenes CRISPR/Cas9 system
    353..396     +  misc_RNA       gRNA scaffold (fragment): guide RNA scaffold for the Streptococcus pyogenes CRISPR/Cas9 system
    443..728     +  enhancer       CMV enhancer: human cytomegalovirus immediate early enhancer; contains an 18-bp deletion relative to the standard CMV enhancer
    730..1007    +  promoter       chicken β-actin promoter: No description available
   1008..1235    +  intron         hybrid intron: hybrid between chicken β-actin (CBA) and minute virus of mice (MMV) introns (Gray et al., 2011)
   1373..2974    +  CDS            Cas9(N): N-terminal portion of Streptococcus pyogenes Cas9 (Zetsche et al., 2015)
   2975..5473    +  CDS            Cas9(C): C-terminal portion of Streptococcus pyogenes Cas9 (Zetsche et al., 2015)
   5474..5521    +  CDS            nucleoplasmin NLS: bipartite nuclear localization signal from nucleoplasmin
   5591..6304    +  CDS            EGFP: EGFP is a basic (constitutively fluorescent) green fluorescent protein published in 1996, derived from Aequorea victoria. It is reported to be a rapidly-maturing weak dimer with moderate acid sensitivity.
   6338..6449    +  polyA_signal   bGH poly(A) signal: bovine growth hormone polyadenylation signal
   6554..6694    +  repeat_region  AAV2 ITR: inverted terminal repeat of adeno-associated virus serotype 2 inverted
   6699..6750    -  misc_feature   bom (fragment): basis of mobility region from pBR322
   6769..7224    +  rep_origin     f1 ori (sequence partly withheld): f1 bacteriophage origin of replication; arrow indicates direction of (+) strand synthesis
   7225..7274    -  misc_feature   bom (fragment): basis of mobility region from pBR322
   7376..7411    -  CDS            rop (fragment): Rop protein, which maintains plasmids at low copy number; rop
   7506..7610    +  promoter       AmpR promoter: bla
   7611..8471    +  CDS            AmpR: β-lactamase; bla; confers resistance to ampicillin, carbenicillin, and related antibiotics
   8642..9230    +  rep_origin     ori: high-copy-number ColE1/pMB1/pBR322/pUC origin of replication
