[The description below was written by a language model from this plasmid's Addgene catalogue record and pLannotate feature annotations shown in this document.]
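Description:
px458_2A_GFP_sgRNA_G3BP2_G1 is an all-in-one CRISPR/Cas9 plasmid of about 9.3 kb, built on the px458-type backbone and intended for transient transfection of mammalian cells to target the human G3BP2 gene. It is propagated in E. coli through a high-copy ColE1/pUC-type origin with ampicillin selection (AmpR, β-lactamase). An f1 phage origin is also present. The backbone also carries a single annotated AAV2 ITR and short fragments of bom and rop, which appear to be vector remnants rather than functional elements. The plasmid has no mammalian drug-selection marker.

The payload consists of two expression units. In the first, a human U6 RNA polymerase III promoter drives a single guide RNA. The 20-nt G3BP2-specific spacer sits in the short gap between the promoter and the Streptococcus pyogenes gRNA scaffold, and a partial second scaffold fragment is annotated just downstream. In the second unit, a hybrid promoter made up of the CMV enhancer, the chicken β-actin promoter and a hybrid intron drives S. pyogenes Cas9. The annotation splits Cas9 into contiguous N- and C-terminal portions that together form the full coding sequence. Cas9 is followed by a nucleoplasmin bipartite NLS and then EGFP, and the unit ends with a bGH polyadenylation signal. The plasmid name indicates that a 2A peptide links Cas9 to EGFP, which matches the unannotated gap between the NLS and EGFP and would yield separate nuclease and reporter proteins from one transcript.

GFP fluorescence marks transfected cells, so Cas9-expressing cells can be enriched or single-cell sorted for isolating G3BP2 knockout clones. The "G1" suffix suggests this is one of several guides against the gene. The associated publication concerns the G3BP1-family–USP10 complex and the fate of stalled ribosomal 40S subunits.
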