Addgene plasmid #127112: px458_2A_GFP_sgRNA_G3BP2_G1
Depositing lab: Thomas Tuschl. Depositing organization: Rockefeller University. Publication: The G3BP1-Family-USP10 Deubiquitinase Complex Rescues Ubiquitinated 40S Subunits of Ribosomes Stalled in Translation from Lysosomal Degradation. Meyer C, Garzia A, Morozov P, Molina H, Tuschl T. Mol Cell. 2020 Mar 19;77(6):1193-1205.e5. doi: 10.1016/j.molcel.2019.12.024. Epub 2020 Jan 24. PubMed 31981475.
Backbone
  Vector backbone: px458_2A_GFP_sgRNA
  Vector type: CRISPR
Growth in bacteria
  Bacterial resistance: Ampicillin, 100 μg/mL
  Growth temperature: 37°C
  Growth strain: DH5alpha
  Copy number: Unknown
Gene/Insert
  Gene/Insert name: gRNA G3BP2
  gRNA/shRNA sequence: ggccctacaagcagcggact
  Species: H. sapiens (human)
  Entrez Gene: G3BP2
  Cloning method: Restriction Enzyme; 5′ cloning site Unknown (unknown if destroyed); 3′ cloning site Unknown (unknown if destroyed)
Terms and licenses: Academic/Nonprofit Terms; Industry Terms: Not Available to Industry
How to cite: px458_2A_GFP_sgRNA_G3BP2_G1 was a gift from Thomas Tuschl (Addgene plasmid # 127112 ; http://n2t.net/addgene:127112 ; RRID:Addgene_127112)
